Addgene plasmid #131213: pOVC1_EcSSPB-micro_X
Purpose: Expresses EcSSPB-micro (Escherichia coli) followed by restriction sites
Depositing lab: Harald Janovjak. Depositing organization: Monash University. Publication: Engineering Strategy and Vector Library for the Rapid Generation of Modular Light-Controlled Protein-Protein Interactions. Tichy AM, Gerrard EJ, Legrand JMD, Hobbs RM, Janovjak H. J Mol Biol. 2019 May 29. pii: S0022-2836(19)30317-1. doi: 10.1016/j.jmb.2019.05.033. PubMed 31150735.
Backbone
  Vector backbone: pcDNA3.1-
  Backbone manufacturer: Invitrogen
  Backbone size w/o insert (bp): 5318
  Vector type: Mammalian Expression
  Selectable markers: Neomycin (select with G418)
Growth in bacteria
  Bacterial resistance: Ampicillin, 100 μg/mL
  Growth temperature: 37°C
  Growth strain: DH5alpha
  Copy number: High Copy
Gene/Insert
  Gene/Insert name: EcSSPB-micro
  Species: E. coli
  Insert size (bp): 384
  Promoter: CMV
  Cloning method: Restriction Enzyme; 5′ cloning site AgeI (destroyed during cloning); 3′ cloning site AgeI (destroyed during cloning)
  Sequencing primers: 5′ CMV_F (CGCAAATGGGCGGTAGGCGTG); 3′ pcDNA_R (CAACAGATGGCTGGCAAC)
Terms and licenses: Academic/Nonprofit Terms; Industry Terms: Not Available to Industry
How to cite: pOVC1_EcSSPB-micro_X was a gift from Harald Janovjak (Addgene plasmid # 131213 ; http://n2t.net/addgene:131213 ; RRID:Addgene_131213)
