[The description below was written by a language model from this plasmid's Addgene catalogue record and pLannotate feature annotations shown in this document.]
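Description:
pOVC1_EcSSPB-micro_X is a mammalian expression plasmid built on the pcDNA3.1(-) backbone, about 5.7 kb in the sequenced record. It belongs to a vector library designed for rapid assembly of modular light-controlled protein-protein interactions. It is propagated in E. coli as a high-copy plasmid through its ColE1/pUC-type origin and is selected with ampicillin via the β-lactamase gene. An f1 origin is also present, a standard backbone element that permits single-stranded DNA production. For mammalian cells, an SV40 early promoter drives the neomycin phosphotransferase gene, followed by an SV40 polyadenylation signal, which allows G418 selection of stable transfectants.

The payload is a 384 bp insert encoding EcSSPB-micro, a variant of the E. coli SspB adaptor protein. It sits downstream of the CMV immediate early enhancer and promoter and is terminated by the bovine growth hormone poly(A) signal. A T7 promoter lies between the CMV promoter and the coding sequence. The automated annotation labels the open reading frame as a fragment of Haemophilus influenzae sspB, which reflects a homology match rather than the source, since the catalogue entry gives E. coli as the species. Short hits such as the truncated HIV-1 LTR, ble and lacI fragments are likewise probably backbone remnants or annotation artefacts rather than functional parts.

SspB variants are generally used as the binding partner of SsrA-peptide-caged LOV2 domains in light-inducible dimer systems, which fits the library's stated theme, although the record does not spell this out. As the "_X" in the name and the stated purpose indicate, the SspB-micro coding sequence is followed by restriction sites. This presumably lets a protein of interest be cloned downstream as a C-terminal fusion. The AgeI sites used to insert the module were destroyed during cloning.
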