Features (pLannotate 1.2.2; 20 found; start..end, strand, type, name):
     97..476     +  enhancer       CMV enhancer: human cytomegalovirus immediate early enhancer
    477..680     +  promoter       CMV promoter: human cytomegalovirus (CMV) immediate early promoter
    676..709     +  LTR            5' LTR (truncated) (fragment): truncated 5' long terminal repeat (LTR) from HIV-1
    725..743     +  promoter       T7 promoter: promoter for bacteriophage T7 RNA polymerase
    760..1107    +  CDS            sspB (fragment): SSPB_HAEIN - Experimental evidence at protein level: Swiss-Prot protein existence level 1. Also stimulates degradation of the N-terminus of RseA (residues 1-108, alone or in complex with sigma-E) by ClpX-ClpP in a non-ssrA-mediated fashion. From Haemophilus influenzae (strain ATCC 51907 / DSM 11121 / KW20 / Rd).
   1165..1389    +  polyA_signal   bGH poly(A) signal: bovine growth hormone polyadenylation signal
   1393..1414    +  promoter       SV40 promoter (fragment): SV40 enhancer and early promoter
   1435..1863    +  rep_origin     f1 ori (sequence partly withheld): f1 bacteriophage origin of replication; arrow indicates direction of (+) strand synthesis
   1877..2206    +  promoter       SV40 promoter: SV40 enhancer and early promoter
   2273..3064    +  CDS            neo: KKA2_KLEPN - Also known as kan, nptII. Experimental evidence at protein level: Swiss-Prot protein existence level 1. Resistance to kanamycin, neomycin, paromomycin, ribostamycin, butirosin and gentamicin B. From Klebsiella pneumoniae.
   3088..3246    +  CDS            ble (fragment): BLE_KLEPN - Experimental evidence at protein level: Swiss-Prot protein existence level 1. Binding protein with a strong affinity to the bleomycin family of antibiotics. Binds to CL990; an antimitotic-antibiotic compound. From Klebsiella pneumoniae.
   3241..3362    +  polyA_signal   SV40 poly(A) signal: SV40 polyadenylation signal
   3435..3451    -  protein_bind   lac operator: The lac repressor binds to the lac operator to inhibit transcription in E. coli. This inhibition can be relieved by adding lactose or isopropyl-β-D-thiogalactopyranoside (IPTG). lac repressor encoded by lacI
   3459..3489    -  promoter       lac promoter: promoter for the E. coli lac operon
   3504..3525    -  protein_bind   CAP binding site: CAP binding activates transcription in the presence of cAMP. E. coli catabolite activator protein
   3538..3630    -  CDS            lacI (fragment): lac repressor; lacI; The lac repressor binds to the lac operator to inhibit transcription in E. coli. This inhibition can be relieved by adding lactose or isopropyl-β-D-thiogalactopyranoside (IPTG).
   3813..4401    -  rep_origin     ori: high-copy-number ColE1/pMB1/pBR322/pUC origin of replication
   4572..5432    -  CDS            AmpR: β-lactamase; bla; confers resistance to ampicillin, carbenicillin, and related antibiotics
   5433..5537    -  promoter       AmpR promoter: bla
   5596..5648    -  misc_feature   bom (fragment): basis of mobility region from pBR322
>Addgene plasmid #131213 | pOVC1_EcSSPB-micro_X | addgene full sequence | sequence record 257000 | Addgene NGS Result
CAACAAGGCAAGGCTTGACCGACAATTGCATGAAGAATCTGCTTAGGGTTAGGCGTTTTGCGCTGCTTCG
CGATGTACGGGCCAGATATACGCGTTGACATTGATTATTGACTAGTTATTAATAGTAATCAATTACGGGG
TCATTAGTTCATAGCCCATATATGGAGTTCCGCGTTACATAACTTACGGTAAATGGCCCGCCTGGCTGAC
CGCCCAACGACCCCCGCCCATTGACGTCAATAATGACGTATGTTCCCATAGTAACGCCAATAGGGACTTT
CCATTGACGTCAATGGGTGGAGTATTTACGGTAAACTGCCCACTTGGCAGTACATCAAGTGTATCATATG
CCAAGTACGCCCCCTATTGACGTCAATGACGGTAAATGGCCCGCCTGGCATTATGCCCAGTACATGACCT
TATGGGACTTTCCTACTTGGCAGTACATCTACGTATTAGTCATCGCTATTACCATGGTGATGCGGTTTTG
GCAGTACATCAATGGGCGTGGATAGCGGTTTGACTCACGGGGATTTCCAAGTCTCCACCCCATTGACGTC
AATGGGAGTTTGTTTTGGCACCAAAATCAACGGGACTTTCCAAAATGTCGTAACAACTCCGCCCCATTGA
CGCAAATGGGCGGTAGGCGTGTACGGTGGGAGGTCTATATAAGCAGAGCTCTCTGGCTAACTAGAGAACC
CACTGCTTACTGGCTTATCGAAATTAATACGACTCACTATAGGGAGACCCAAGCTGACCATGGCCACCGG
GAGCTCCCCGAAACGCCCTAAGCTGCTGCGTGAATATTACGATTGGCTGGTTGATAACAGCTTTACCCCA
TATCTGGTGGTGGATGCCACATACCTGGGCGTGAACGTGCCCGTGGAGTATGTGAAAGACGGTCAGATCG
TGCTGAATCTGTCTGCAAGTGCGACCGGCAACCTGCAACTGACAAATGATTTTATCCAGTTCAACGCCCA
GTTTAAGGGCGTGTCTCGTGAACTGTATATCCCGATGGGTGCCGCTCTGGCCATTTACGCTCGCGAGAAC
GGCGATGGTGTGATGTTCGAACCAGAAGAAATCTATGACGAGCTGAATATTGGTCCCGGTGAATTCTCAG
GCTCTGGATCCCCCGGGTAAGTTTAAACCGCTGATCAGCCTCGACTGTGCCTTCTAGTTGCCAGCCATCT
GTTGTTTGCCCCTCCCCCGTGCCTTCCTTGACCCTGGAAGGTGCCACTCCCACTGTCCTTTCCTAATAAA
ATGAGGAAATTGCATCGCATTGTCTGAGTAGGTGTCATTCTATTCTGGGGGGTGGGGTGGGGCAGGACAG
CAAGGGGGAGGATTGGGAAGACAATAGCAGGCATGCTGGGGATGCGGTGGGCTCTATGGCTTCTGAGGCG
GAAAGAACCAGCTGGGGCTCTAGGGGGTATCCCC
[124 nt withheld, positions 1435-1558]
C
[91 nt withheld, positions 1560-1650]
A
[49 nt withheld, positions 1652-1700]
CCTTTGACGTTGGAGTCCACGTTCTTT
[37 nt withheld, positions 1728-1764]
ACCCTATCTCGGTCTATTCTTTTGATTTATAAGGGATTTTGCCGATTTCGGCCTATTGGTTAAAAAATGA
GCTGATTTAACAAAAATTTAACGCGAATTAATTCTGTGGAATGTGTGTCAGTTAGGGTGTGGAAAGTCCC
CAGGCTCCCCAGCAGGCAGAAGTATGCAAAGCATGCATCTCAATTAGTCAGCAACCAGGTGTGGAAAGTC
CCCAGGCTCCCCAGCAGGCAGAAGTATGCAAAGCATGCATCTCAATTAGTCAGCAACCATAGTCCCGCCC
CTAACTCCGCCCATCCCGCCCCTAACTCCGCCCAGTTCCGCCCATTCTCCGCCCCATGGCTGACTAATTT
TTTTTATTTATGCAGAGGCCGAGGCCGCCTCTGCCTCTGAGCTATTCCAGAAGTAGTGAGGAGGCTTTTT
TGGAGGCCTAGGCTTTTGCAAAAAGCTCTCGGGAGCTTGTATATCCATTTTCGGATCTGATCAAGAGACA
GGATGAGGATCGTTTCGCATGATTGAACAAGATGGATTGCACGCAGGTTCTCCGGCCGCTTGGGTGGAGA
GGCTATTCGGCTATGACTGGGCACAACAGACAATCGGCTGCTCTGATGCCGCCGTGTTCCGGCTGTCAGC
GCAGGGGCGCCCGGTTCTTTTTGTCAAGACCGACCTGTCCGGTGCCCTGAATGAACTGCAGGACGAGGCA
GCGCGGCTATCGTGGCTGGCCACGACGGGCGTTCCTTGCGCAGCTGTGCTCGACGTTGTCACTGAAGCGG
GAAGGGACTGGCTGCTATTGGGCGAAGTGCCGGGGCAGGATCTCCTGTCATCTCACCTTGCTCCTGCCGA
GAAAGTATCCATCATGGCTGATGCAATGCGGCGGCTGCATACGCTTGATCCGGCTACCTGCCCATTCGAC
CACCAAGCGAAACATCGCATCGAGCGAGCACGTACTCGGATGGAAGCCGGTCTTGTCGATCAGGATGATC
TGGACGAAGAGCATCAGGGGCTCGCGCCAGCCGAACTGTTCGCCAGGCTCAAGGCGCGCATGCCCGACGG
CGAGGATCTCGTCGTGACCCATGGCGATGCCTGCTTGCCGAATATCATGGTGGAAAATGGCCGCTTTTCT
GGATTCATCGACTGTGGCCGGCTGGGTGTGGCGGACCGCTATCAGGACATAGCGTTGGCTACCCGTGATA
TTGCTGAAGAGCTTGGCGGCGAATGGGCTGACCGCTTCCTCGTGCTTTACGGTATCGCCGCTCCCGATTC
GCAGCGCATCGCCTTCTATCGCCTTCTTGACGAGTTCTTCTGAGCGGGACTCTGGGGTTCGAAATGACCG
ACCAAGCGACGCCCAACCTGCCATCACGAGATTTCGATTCCACCGCCGCCTTCTATGAAAGGTTGGGCTT
CGGAATCGTTTTCCGGGACGCCGGCTGGATGATCCTCCAGCGCGGGGATCTCATGCTGGAGTTCTTCGCC
CACCCCAACTTGTTTATTGCAGCTTATAATGGTTACAAATAAAGCAATAGCATCACAAATTTCACAAATA
AAGCATTTTTTTCACTGCATTCTAGTTGTGGTTTGTCCAAACTCATCAATGTATCTTATCATGTCTGTAT
ACCGTCGACCTCTAGCTAGAGCTTGGCGTAATCATGGTCATAGCTGTTTCCTGTGTGAAATTGTTATCCG
CTCACAATTCCACACAACATACGAGCCGGAAGCATAAAGTGTAAAGCCTGGGGTGCCTAATGAGTGAGCT
AACTCACATTAATTGCGTTGCGCTCACTGCCCGCTTTCCAGTCGGGAAACCTGTCGTGCCAGCTGCATTA
ATGAATCGGCCAACGCGCGGGGAGAGGCGGTTTGCGTATTGGGCGCTCTTCCGCTTCCTCGCTCACTGAC
TCGCTGCGCTCGGTCGTTCGGCTGCGGCGAGCGGTATCAGCTCACTCAAAGGCGGTAATACGGTTATCCA
CAGAATCAGGGGATAACGCAGGAAAGAACATGTGAGCAAAAGGCCAGCAAAAGGCCAGGAACCGTAAAAA
GGCCGCGTTGCTGGCGTTTTTCCATAGGCTCCGCCCCCCTGACGAGCATCACAAAAATCGACGCTCAAGT
CAGAGGTGGCGAAACCCGACAGGACTATAAAGATACCAGGCGTTTCCCCCTGGAAGCTCCCTCGTGCGCT
CTCCTGTTCCGACCCTGCCGCTTACCGGATACCTGTCCGCCTTTCTCCCTTCGGGAAGCGTGGCGCTTTC
TCATAGCTCACGCTGTAGGTATCTCAGTTCGGTGTAGGTCGTTCGCTCCAAGCTGGGCTGTGTGCACGAA
CCCCCCGTTCAGCCCGACCGCTGCGCCTTATCCGGTAACTATCGTCTTGAGTCCAACCCGGTAAGACACG
ACTTATCGCCACTGGCAGCAGCCACTGGTAACAGGATTAGCAGAGCGAGGTATGTAGGCGGTGCTACAGA
GTTCTTGAAGTGGTGGCCTAACTACGGCTACACTAGAAGAACAGTATTTGGTATCTGCGCTCTGCTGAAG
CCAGTTACCTTCGGAAAAAGAGTTGGTAGCTCTTGATCCGGCAAACAAACCACCGCTGGTAGCGGTGGTT
TTTTTGTTTGCAAGCAGCAGATTACGCGCAGAAAAAAAGGATCTCAAGAAGATCCTTTGATCTTTTCTAC
GGGGTCTGACGCTCAGTGGAACGAAAACTCACGTTAAGGGATTTTGGTCATGAGATTATCAAAAAGGATC
TTCACCTAGATCCTTTTAAATTAAAAATGAAGTTTTAAATCAATCTAAAGTATATATGAGTAAACTTGGT
CTGACAGTTACCAATGCTTAATCAGTGAGGCACCTATCTCAGCGATCTGTCTATTTCGTTCATCCATAGT
TGCCTGACTCCCCGTCGTGTAGATAACTACGATACGGGAGGGCTTACCATCTGGCCCCAGTGCTGCAATG
ATACCGCGAGACCCACGCTCACCGGCTCCAGATTTATCAGCAATAAACCAGCCAGCCGGAAGGGCCGAGC
GCAGAAGTGGTCCTGCAACTTTATCCGCCTCCATCCAGTCTATTAATTGTTGCCGGGAAGCTAGAGTAAG
TAGTTCGCCAGTTAATAGTTTGCGCAACGTTGTTGCCATTGCTACAGGCATCGTGGTGTCACGCTCGTCG
TTTGGTATGGCTTCATTCAGCTCCGGTTCCCAACGATCAAGGCGAGTTACATGATCCCCCATGTTGTGCA
AAAAAGCGGTTAGCTCCTTCGGTCCTCCGATCGTTGTCAGAAGTAAGTTGGCCGCAGTGTTATCACTCAT
GGTTATGGCAGCACTGCATAATTCTCTTACTGTCATGCCATCCGTAAGATGCTTTTCTGTGACTGGTGAG
TACTCAACCAAGTCATTCTGAGAATAGTGTATGCGGCGACCGAGTTGCTCTTGCCCGGCGTCAATACGGG
ATAATACCGCGCCACATAGCAGAACTTTAAAAGTGCTCATCATTGGAAAACGTTCTTCGGGGCGAAAACT
CTCAAGGATCTTACCGCTGTTGAGATCCAGTTCGATGTAACCCACTCGTGCACCCAACTGATCTTCAGCA
TCTTTTACTTTCACCAGCGTTTCTGGGTGAGCAAAAACAGGAAGGCAAAATGCCGCAAAAAAGGGAATAA
GGGCGACACGGAAATGTTGAATACTCATACTCTTCCTTTTTCAATATTATTGAAGCATTTATCAGGGTTA
TTGTCTCATGAGCGGATACATATTTGAATGTATTTAGAAAAATAAACAAATAGGGGTTCCGCGCACATTT
CCCCGAAAAGTGCCACCTGACGTCGACGGATCGGGAGATCTCCCGATCCCCTATGGTGCACTCTCAGTAC
AATCTGCTCTGATGCCGCATAGTTAAGCCAGTATCTGCTCCCTGCTTGTGTGTTGGAGGTCGCTGAGTAG
TGCGCGAGCAAAATTTAAGCTA
