>Addgene plasmid #131213 | pOVC1_EcSSPB-micro_X | depositor partial sequence | sequence record 251483 | pOVC1_EcSSPB-micro_X
ACCATGGCCACCGGGAGCTCCCCGAAACGCCCTAAGCTGCTGCGTGAATATTACGATTGGCTGGTTGATA
ACAGCTTTACCCCATATCTGGTGGTGGATGCCACATACCTGGGCGTGAACGTGCCCGTGGAGTATGTGAA
AGACGGTCAGATCGTGCTGAATCTGTCTGCAAGTGCGACCGGCAACCTGCAACTGACAAATGATTTTATC
CAGTTCAACGCCCAGTTTAAGGGCGTGTCTCGTGAACTGTATATCCCGATGGGTGCCGCTCTGGCCATTT
ACGCTCGCGAGAACGGCGATGGTGTGATGTTCGAACCAGAAGAAATCTATGACGAGCTGAATATTGGTCC
CGGTGAATTCTCAGGCTCTGGATCCCCCGGGTAA
